Addgene plasmid #11505: pBabe puro human Frataxin
Depositing lab: Ronald Kahn. Depositing organization: Joslin Diabetes Center. Publication: Frataxin activates mitochondrial energy conversion and oxidative phosphorylation. Ristow M, Pfister MF, Yee AJ, Schubert M, Michael L, Zhang CY, Ueki K, Michael MD, Lowell BB, Kahn CR. Proc Natl Acad Sci U S A. 2000 Oct 24. 97(22):12239-43. 10.1073/pnas.220403797 PubMed 11035806.
Backbone
  Vector backbone: pBABE puro
  Backbone manufacturer: pBABE-puro is available at Addgene
  Backbone size w/o insert (bp): 5169
  Vector type: Mammalian Expression, Retroviral
  Selectable markers: Puromycin
Growth in bacteria
  Bacterial resistance: Ampicillin, 100 μg/mL
  Growth temperature: 37°C
  Growth strain: DH5alpha
  Copy number: High Copy
Gene/Insert
  Gene/Insert name: Frataxin (alt name: FRDA)
  Species: H. sapiens (human)
  Insert size (bp): 650
  Entrez Gene: FXN (a.k.a. CyaY, FA, FARR, FRDA, X25)
  Cloning method: Restriction Enzyme; 5′ cloning site BamHI (not destroyed); 3′ cloning site EcoRI (not destroyed)
  Sequencing primers: 5′ pBABE 5
Terms and licenses: Academic/Nonprofit Terms; Industry Terms: Not Available to Industry
Depositor comments: This plasmid was cloned before there was any consensus sequence for frataxin. There are 2 mutations with the currently available frataxin sequence - L140P R165C. The effect of these mutations is unknown.
How to cite: pBabe puro human Frataxin was a gift from Ronald Kahn (Addgene plasmid # 11505 ; http://n2t.net/addgene:11505 ; RRID:Addgene_11505)
