[The description below was written by a language model from this plasmid's Addgene catalogue record.]
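Description:
pBabe puro human Frataxin is a retroviral mammalian expression plasmid built on the pBABE puro backbone (about 5.2 kb without insert). It carries a roughly 650 bp human frataxin cDNA (FXN, also known as FRDA or X25) cloned between BamHI and EcoRI sites, both of which were preserved. It is maintained in E. coli as a high-copy plasmid under ampicillin selection, and puromycin is the selectable marker in mammalian cells. No feature table accompanies the record, so promoters are not explicitly listed. In the standard pBABE puro design, the insert lies between Moloney murine leukemia virus long terminal repeats and is transcribed from the 5′ LTR. A packaging signal allows the genomic RNA to be encapsidated when the plasmid is introduced into a retroviral packaging cell line, and an internal SV40 early promoter drives the puromycin resistance gene. No epitope tag or reporter is recorded.

The construct is intended for producing replication-defective retrovirus that stably integrates and overexpresses human frataxin in dividing target cells, followed by puromycin selection of transduced populations. Frataxin is a mitochondrial protein whose deficiency underlies Friedreich ataxia, and the associated publication concerns its role in activating mitochondrial energy conversion and oxidative phosphorylation. The depositor cautions that the insert was cloned before a consensus frataxin sequence existed. It differs from the current reference at two positions, L140P and R165C, and the functional consequences of these substitutions are unknown. Users should take this into account when interpreting results as representing wild-type frataxin.
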