>Addgene plasmid #11505 | pBabe puro human Frataxin | addgene partial sequence | sequence record 18271 | 11505 with pBABE-5
TAGTACGGCCGCCAGTGTGCTGGAATTCGGCTTCCGGAGCAGCATGTGGACTCTCGGGCGCCGCGCAGTA
GCCGGCCTCCTGGCGTCACCCAGCCCGGCCCAGGCCCAGACCCTCACCCGGGTCCCGCGGCCGGCAGAGT
TGGCCCCACTCTGCGGCCGCCGTGGCCTGCGCACCGACATCGATGCGACCTGCACGCCCCGCCGCGCAAG
TTCGAACCAACGTGGCCTCAACCAGATTTGGAATGTCAAAAAGCAGAGTGTCTATTTGATGAATTTGAGG
AAATCTGGAACTTTGGGCCACCCAGGCTCTCTAGATGAGACCACCTATGAAAGACTAGCAGAGGAAACGC
TGGACTCTTTAGCAGAGTTTTTTGAAGACCTTGCAGACAAGCCATACACGTTTGAGGACTATGATGTCTC
CTTTGGGAGTGGTGTCTTAACTGTCAAACTGGGTGGAGATCCAGGAACCTATGTGATCAACAAGCAGACG
CCAAACAAGCAAATCTGGCTATCTTCTCCATCCAGTGGACCTAAGTGTTATGACTGGACTGGGAAAAACT
GGGTGTACTCCCACGACGGCGTGTCCCTCCATGAGCTGCTGGCCGCAGAGCTCACTAAAGCCTTAAAAAC
CAAACTGGACTTGTCTTCCTTGGCCTATTCCGGAAAAGATGCTTGATGCCCAGCCCCGTTTTAAGGACAT
TAAAAGCTATCAGGCCAAGACCCCAGCTTAAGCCGAATTCTGCAGATATCCATCACACTGGCGGCCGCTC
GACCCTGTGGAATGTGTGTCAGTTAGGGTGTGGAAAAGTCCCCCAGGCTCCCCAGCAGGCAGAAGTATGC
AAAGCATGCATCTCAATTAGTCAGCAACCAGGTGTGGAAAGTCCCCAGGCTCCCCAGCAGGCAGAAGTAT
GCAAAGCATGCATCTCA
